>Addgene plasmid #58107 | tdTomato-LaminB1-10 | addgene full sequence | sequence record 393556 | Addgene NGS Result
ATATATGGAGTTCCGCGTTACATAACTTACGGTAAATGGCCCGCCTGGCTGACCGCCCAACGACCCCCGC
CCATTGACGTCAATAATGACGTATGTTCCCATAGTAACGCCAATAGGGACTTTCCATTGACGTCAATGGG
TGGAGTATTTACGGTAAACTGCCCACTTGGCAGTACATCAAGTGTATCATATGCCAAGTACGCCCCCTAT
TGACGTCAATGACGGTAAATGGCCCGCCTGGCATTATGCCCAGTACATGACCTTATGGGACTTTCCTACT
TGGCAGTACATCTACGTATTAGTCATCGCTATTACCATGGTGATGCGGTTTTGGCAGTACATCAATGGGC
GTGGATAGCGGTTTGACTCACGGGGATTTCCAAGTCTCCACCCCATTGACGTCAATGGGAGTTTGTTTTG
GCACCAAAATCAACGGGACTTTCCAAAATGTCGTAACAACTCCGCCCCATTGACGCAAATGGGCGGTAGG
CGTGTACGGTGGGAGGTCTATATAAGCAGAGCTGGTTTAGTGAACCGTCAGATCCGCTAGCGCTACCGGT
CGCCACCATGGTGAGCAAGGGCGAGGAGGTCATCAAAGAGTTCATGCGCTTCAAGGTGCGCATGGAGGGC
TCCATGAACGGCCACGAGTTCGAGATCGAGGGCGAGGGCGAGGGCCGCCCCTACGAGGGCACCCAGACCG
CCAAGCTGAAGGTGACCAAGGGCGGCCCCCTGCCCTTCGCCTGGGACATCCTGTCCCCCCAGTTCATGTA
CGGCTCCAAGGCGTACGTGAAGCACCCCGCCGACATCCCCGATTACAAGAAGCTGTCCTTCCCCGAGGGC
TTCAAGTGGGAGCGCGTGATGAACTTCGAGGACGGCGGTCTGGTGACCGTGACCCAGGACTCCTCCCTGC
AGGACGGCACGCTGATCTACAAGGTGAAGATGCGCGGCACCAACTTCCCCCCCGACGGCCCCGTAATGCA
GAAGAAGACCATGGGCTGGGAGGCCTCCACCGAGCGCCTGTACCCCCGCGACGGCGTGCTGAAGGGCGAG
ATCCACCAGGCCCTGAAGCTGAAGGACGGCGGCCACTACCTGGTGGAGTTCAAGACCATCTACATGGCCA
AGAAGCCCGTGCAACTGCCCGGCTACTACTACGTGGACACCAAGCTGGACATCACCTCCCACAACGAGGA
CTACACCATCGTGGAACAGTACGAGCGCTCCGAGGGCCGCCACCACCTGTTCCTGGGGCATGGCACCGGC
AGCACCGGCAGCGGCAGCTCCGGCACCGCCTCCTCCGAGGACAACAACATGGCCGTCATCAAAGAGTTCA
TGCGCTTCAAGGTGCGCATGGAGGGCTCCATGAACGGCCACGAGTTCGAGATCGAGGGCGAGGGCGAGGG
CCGCCCCTACGAGGGCACCCAGACCGCCAAGCTGAAGGTGACCAAGGGCGGCCCCCTGCCCTTCGCCTGG
GACATCCTGTCCCCCCAGTTCATGTACGGCTCCAAGGCGTACGTGAAGCACCCCGCCGACATCCCCGATT
ACAAGAAGCTGTCCTTCCCCGAGGGCTTCAAGTGGGAGCGCGTGATGAACTTCGAGGACGGCGGTCTGGT
GACCGTGACCCAGGACTCCTCCCTGCAGGACGGCACGCTGATCTACAAGGTGAAGATGCGCGGCACCAAC
TTCCCCCCCGACGGCCCCGTAATGCAGAAGAAGACCATGGGCTGGGAGGCCTCCACCGAGCGCCTGTACC
CCCGCGACGGCGTGCTGAAGGGCGAGATCCACCAGGCCCTGAAGCTGAAGGACGGCGGCCACTACCTGGT
GGAGTTCAAGACCATCTACATGGCCAAGAAGCCCGTGCAACTGCCCGGCTACTACTACGTGGACACCAAG
CTGGACATCACCTCCCACAACGAGGACTACACCATCGTGGAACAGTACGAGCGCTCCGAGGGCCGCCACC
ACCTGTTCCTGTACGGCATGGACGAGCTGTACAAGTCCGGACTCAGATCTCGAGCTCAAGCTTCGATGGC
GACTGCGACCCCCGTGCCGCCGCGGATGGGCAGCCGCGCTGGCGGCCCCACCACGCCGCTGAGCCCCACG
CGCCTGTCGCGGCTCCAGGAGAAGGAGGAGCTGCGCGAGCTCAATGACCGGCTGGCGGTGTACATCGACA
AGGTGCGCAGCCTGGAGACGGAGAACAGCGCGCTGCAGCTGCAGGTGACGGAGCGCGAGGAGGTGCGCGG
CCGTGAGCTCACCGGCCTCAAGGCGCTCTACGAGACCGAGCTGGCCGACGCGCGACGCGCGCTCGACGAC
ACGGCCCGCGAGCGCGCCAAGCTGCAGATCGAGCTGGGCAAGTGCAAGGCGGAACACGACCAGCTGCTCC
TCAACTATGCTAAGAAGGAATCTGATCTTAATGGCGCCCAGATCAAGCTTCGAGAATATGAAGCAGCACT
CAATTCGAAAGATGCAGCTCTTGCTACTGCACTTGGTGACAAAAAAAGTTTAGAGGGAGATTTGGAGGAT
CTGAAGGATCAGATTGCCCAGTTGGAAGCCTCCTTAGCTGCAGCCAAAAAACAGTTAGCAGATGAAACTT
TACTTAAAGTAGATTTGGAGAATCGTTGTCAGAGCCTTACTGAGGACTTGGAGTTTCGCAAAAGCATGTA
TGAAGAGGAGATTAACGAGACCAGAAGGAAGCATGAAACGCGCTTGGTAGAGGTGGATTCTGGGCGTCAA
ATTGAGTATGAGTACAAGCTGGCGCAAGCCCTTCATGAGATGAGAGAGCAACATGATGCCCAAGTGAGGC
TGTATAAGGAGGAGCTGGAGCAGACTTACCATGCCAAACTTGAGAATGCCAGACTGTCATCAGAGATGAA
TACTTCTACTGTCAACAGTGCCAGGGAAGAACTGATGGAAAGCCGCATGAGAATTGAGAGCCTTTCATCC
CAGCTTTCTAATCTACAGAAAGAGTCTAGAGCATGTTTGGAAAGGATTCAAGAATTAGAGGACTTGCTTG
CTAAAGAAAAAGACAACTCTCGTCGCATGCTGACAGACAAAGAGAGAGAGATGGCGGAAATAAGGGATCA
AATGCAGCAACAGCTGAATGACTATGAACAGCTTCTTGATGTAAAGTTAGCCCTGGACATGGAAATCAGT
GCTTACAGGAAACTCTTAGAAGGCGAAGAAGAGAGGTTGAAGCTGTCTCCAAGCCCTTCTTCCCGTGTGA
CAGTATCCCGAGCATCCTCAAGTCGTAGTGTACGTACAACTAGAGGAAAGCGGAAGAGGGTTGATGTGGA
AGAATCAGAGGCGAGTAGTAGTGTTAGCATCTCTCATTCCGCCTCAGCCACTGGAAATGTTTGCATCGAA
GAAATTGATGTTGATGGGAAATTTATCCGCTTGAAGAACACTTCTGAACAGGATCAACCAATGGGAGGCT
GGGAGATGATCAGAAAAATTGGAGACACATCAGTCAGTTATAAATATACCTCAAGATATGTGCTGAAGGC
AGGCCAGACTGTTACAATTTGGGCTGCAAACGCTGGTGTCACAGCCAGCCCCCCAACTGACCTCATCTGG
AAGAACCAGAACTCGTGGGGCACTGGCGAAGATGTGAAGGTTATATTGAAAAATTCTCAGGGAGAGGAGG
TTGCTCAAAGAAGTACAGTCTTTAAAACAACCATACCTGAAGAAGAGGAGGAGGAGGAAGAAGCAGCTGG
AGTGGTTGTTGAGGAAGAACTTTTCCACCAGCAGGGAACCCCAAGAGCATCCAATAGAAGCTGTGCAATT
ATGTAGGGATCCACCGGATCTAGATAACTGATCATAATCAGCCATACCACATTTGTAGAGGTTTTACTTG
CTTTAAAAAACCTCCCACACCTCCCCCTGAACCTGAAACATAAAATGAATGCAATTGTTGTTGTTAACTT
GTTTATTGCAGCTTATAATGGTTACAAATAAAGCAATAGCATCACAAATTTCACAAATAAAGCATTTTTT
TCACTGCATTCTAGTTGTGGTTTGTCCAAACTCATCAATGTATCTTAACGCGTAAATTGTAAGCGTTAAT
ATTTTGTTAAAATTCGCGTTAAATTTTTGTTAAATCAGCTCATTTTTTAACCAATAGGCCGAAATCGGCA
AAATCCCTTATAAATCAAAAGAATAGACCGAGATAGGGT
[37 nt withheld, positions 4170-4206]
AAAGAACGTGGACTCCAACGTCAAAGG
[49 nt withheld, positions 4234-4282]
T
[91 nt withheld, positions 4284-4374]
G
[124 nt withheld, positions 4376-4499]
CAGGTGGCACTTTTCGGGGAAATGTGCGCGGAACCCCTATTTGTTTATTTTTCTAAATACATTCAAATAT
GTATCCGCTCATGAGACAATAACCCTGATAAATGCTTCAATAATATTGAAAAAGGAAGAGTCCTGAGGCG
GAAAGAACCAGCTGTGGAATGTGTGTCAGTTAGGGTGTGGAAAGTCCCCAGGCTCCCCAGCAGGCAGAAG
TATGCAAAGCATGCATCTCAATTAGTCAGCAACCAGGTGTGGAAAGTCCCCAGGCTCCCCAGCAGGCAGA
AGTATGCAAAGCATGCATCTCAATTAGTCAGCAACCATAGTCCCGCCCCTAACTCCGCCCATCCCGCCCC
TAACTCCGCCCAGTTCCGCCCATTCTCCGCCCCATGGCTGACTAATTTTTTTTATTTATGCAGAGGCCGA
GGCCGCCTCGGCCTCTGAGCTATTCCAGAAGTAGTGAGGAGGCTTTTTTGGAGGCCTAGGCTTTTGCAAA
GATCGATCAAGAGACAGGATGAGGATCGTTTCGCATGATTGAACAAGATGGATTGCACGCAGGTTCTCCG
GCCGCTTGGGTGGAGAGGCTATTCGGCTATGACTGGGCACAACAGACAATCGGCTGCTCTGATGCCGCCG
TGTTCCGGCTGTCAGCGCAGGGGCGCCCGGTTCTTTTTGTCAAGACCGACCTGTCCGGTGCCCTGAATGA
ACTGCAAGACGAGGCAGCGCGGCTATCGTGGCTGGCCACGACGGGCGTTCCTTGCGCAGCTGTGCTCGAC
GTTGTCACTGAAGCGGGAAGGGACTGGCTGCTATTGGGCGAAGTGCCGGGGCAGGATCTCCTGTCATCTC
ACCTTGCTCCTGCCGAGAAAGTATCCATCATGGCTGATGCAATGCGGCGGCTGCATACGCTTGATCCGGC
TACCTGCCCATTCGACCACCAAGCGAAACATCGCATCGAGCGAGCACGTACTCGGATGGAAGCCGGTCTT
GTCGATCAGGATGATCTGGACGAAGAGCATCAGGGGCTCGCGCCAGCCGAACTGTTCGCCAGGCTCAAGG
CGAGCATGCCCGACGGCGAGGATCTCGTCGTGACCCATGGCGATGCCTGCTTGCCGAATATCATGGTGGA
AAATGGCCGCTTTTCTGGATTCATCGACTGTGGCCGGCTGGGTGTGGCGGACCGCTATCAGGACATAGCG
TTGGCTACCCGTGATATTGCTGAAGAGCTTGGCGGCGAATGGGCTGACCGCTTCCTCGTGCTTTACGGTA
TCGCCGCTCCCGATTCGCAGCGCATCGCCTTCTATCGCCTTCTTGACGAGTTCTTCTGAGCGGGACTCTG
GGGTTCGAAATGACCGACCAAGCGACGCCCAACCTGCCATCACGAGATTTCGATTCCACCGCCGCCTTCT
ATGAAAGGTTGGGCTTCGGAATCGTTTTCCGGGACGCCGGCTGGATGATCCTCCAGCGCGGGGATCTCAT
GCTGGAGTTCTTCGCCCACCCTAGGGGGAGGCTAACTGAAACACGGAAGGAGACAATACCGGAAGGAACC
CGCGCTATGACGGCAATAAAAAGACAGAATAAAACGCACGGTGTTGGGTCGTTTGTTCATAAACGCGGGG
TTCGGTCCCAGGGCTGGCACTCTGTCGATACCCCACCGAGACCCCATTGGGGCCAATACGCCCGCGTTTC
TTCCTTTTCCCCACCCCACCCCCCAAGTTCGGGTGAAGGCCCAGGGCTCGCAGCCAACGTCGGGGCGGCA
GGCCCTGCCATAGCCTCAGGTTACTCATATATACTTTAGATTGATTTAAAACTTCATTTTTAATTTAAAA
GGATCTAGGTGAAGATCCTTTTTGATAATCTCATGACCAAAATCCCTTAACGTGAGTTTTCGTTCCACTG
AGCGTCAGACCCCGTAGAAAAGATCAAAGGATCTTCTTGAGATCCTTTTTTTCTGCGCGTAATCTGCTGC
TTGCAAACAAAAAAACCACCGCTACCAGCGGTGGTTTGTTTGCCGGATCAAGAGCTACCAACTCTTTTTC
CGAAGGTAACTGGCTTCAGCAGAGCGCAGATACCAAATACTGTTCTTCTAGTGTAGCCGTAGTTAGGCCA
CCACTTCAAGAACTCTGTAGCACCGCCTACATACCTCGCTCTGCTAATCCTGTTACCAGTGGCTGCTGCC
AGTGGCGATAAGTCGTGTCTTACCGGGTTGGACTCAAGACGATAGTTACCGGATAAGGCGCAGCGGTCGG
GCTGAACGGGGGGTTCGTGCACACAGCCCAGCTTGGAGCGAACGACCTACACCGAACTGAGATACCTACA
GCGTGAGCTATGAGAAAGCGCCACGCTTCCCGAAGGGAGAAAGGCGGACAGGTATCCGGTAAGCGGCAGG
GTCGGAACAGGAGAGCGCACGAGGGAGCTTCCAGGGGGAAACGCCTGGTATCTTTATAGTCCTGTCGGGT
TTCGCCACCTCTGACTTGAGCGTCGATTTTTGTGATGCTCGTCAGGGGGGCGGAGCCTATGGAAAAACGC
CAGCAACGCGGCCTTTTTACGGTTCCTGGCCTTTTGCTGGCCTTTTGCTCACATGTTCTTTCCTGCGTTA
TCCCCTGATTCTGTGGATAACCGTATTACCGCCATGCATTAGTTATTAATAGTAATCAATTACGGGGTCA
TTAGTTCATAGCCC
Features (pLannotate 1.2.2; 16 found; start..end, strand, type, name):
     16..319     +  enhancer       CMV enhancer: human cytomegalovirus immediate early enhancer
    320..523     +  promoter       CMV promoter: human cytomegalovirus (CMV) immediate early promoter
    568..1995    +  CDS            tdTomato: tdTomato is a basic (constitutively fluorescent) orange fluorescent protein published in 2004, derived from Discosoma sp.. It is reported to be a somewhat slowly-maturing tandem dimer with low acid sensitivity.
   1996..2026    +  misc_feature   MCS (fragment): multiple cloning site
   2026..3783    +  CDS            LMNB1: LMNB1_HUMAN - Also known as LMN2, LMNB. Experimental evidence at protein level: Swiss-Prot protein existence level 1. Lamins are components of the nuclear lamina, a fibrous layer on the nucleoplasmic side of the inner nuclear membrane, which is thought to provide a framework for the nuclear envelope and may also interact with chromatin. From Homo sapiens (Human).
   3809..3893    +  CDS            large T antigen (fragment): large T antigen from SV40 (simian virus 40)
   3916..4037    +  polyA_signal   SV40 poly(A) signal: SV40 polyadenylation signal
   4071..4499    -  rep_origin     f1 ori (sequence partly withheld): f1 bacteriophage origin of replication; arrow indicates direction of (+) strand synthesis
   4526..4630    +  promoter       AmpR promoter: bla
   4632..4989    +  promoter       SV40 promoter: SV40 enhancer and early promoter
   5024..5818    +  CDS            NeoR/KanR: aminoglycoside phosphotransferase from Tn5; aph(3')-II (or nptII); confers resistance to neomycin, kanamycin, and G418 (Geneticin®)
   5839..5991    +  CDS            ble (fragment): BLE_KLEPN - Experimental evidence at protein level: Swiss-Prot protein existence level 1. Binding protein with a strong affinity to the bleomycin family of antibiotics. Binds to CL990; an antimitotic-antibiotic compound. From Klebsiella pneumoniae.
   6050..6097    +  polyA_signal   HSV TK poly(A) signal: herpes simplex virus thymidine kinase polyadenylation signal (Cole and Stacy, 1985)
   6188..6204    -  polyA_signal   bGH poly(A) signal (fragment): bovine growth hormone polyadenylation signal
   6426..7014    +  rep_origin     ori: high-copy-number ColE1/pMB1/pBR322/pUC origin of replication
   7129..7173    +  enhancer       CMV enhancer (fragment): human cytomegalovirus immediate early enhancer
