[The description below was written by a language model from this plasmid's Addgene catalogue record and pLannotate feature annotations shown in this document.]
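Description:
tdTomato-LaminB1-10 is a mammalian expression plasmid that produces human lamin B1 (LMNB1) fused to the orange-red fluorescent protein tdTomato, giving a marker for the nuclear envelope. The sequenced record is about 7.2 kb and has the layout of a C1-type fluorescent protein vector. The CMV immediate early enhancer and promoter drive the tdTomato coding sequence, which is followed by a short remnant of the multiple cloning site that serves as a linker. The lamin B1 open reading frame comes next, so the fluorescent protein sits at the N-terminus of the lamin. The "10" in the name may refer to this linker, though the record does not say so. An SV40 polyadenylation signal terminates the transcript. The short "large T antigen" fragment annotated just upstream of it is probably part of that SV40-derived terminator region rather than a functional element.

The plasmid is propagated in E. coli from a high-copy ColE1/pUC-type origin. A single Tn5 aminoglycoside phosphotransferase gene (NeoR/KanR) serves as the marker in both hosts. A bacterial bla-type promoter expresses it for kanamycin selection, while the SV40 enhancer/early promoter and an HSV TK poly(A) signal allow G418 selection of stably transfected mammalian cells. An f1 origin is also present. The small ble and bGH poly(A) fragments are likely backbone remnants or annotation artefacts.

Because lamin B1 is incorporated into the nuclear lamina on the inner face of the nuclear membrane, the fusion outlines the nuclear rim. It is intended for fluorescence imaging of nuclear envelope localization in cultured cells, with recorded excitation and emission maxima of 554 and 581 nm.
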