Addgene plasmid #58107: tdTomato-LaminB1-10
Purpose: Localization: Nuclear Envelope, Excitation: 554, Emission: 581
Depositing lab: Michael Davidson. Depositing organization: Florida State University, Tallahassee.
Backbone
  Vector backbone: tdTomato
  Backbone size w/o insert (bp): 4750
  Vector type: Mammalian Expression
  Selectable markers: Neomycin (select with G418)
Growth in bacteria
  Bacterial resistance: Kanamycin, 50 μg/mL
  Growth temperature: 37°C
  Growth strain: DH5alpha
  Copy number: High Copy
Gene/Insert
  Gene/Insert name: LaminB1 (alt name: NM_005573.2)
  Species: H. sapiens (human)
  Entrez Gene: LMNB1 (a.k.a. ADLD, LMN, LMN2, LMNB, MCPH26)
  Promoter: CMV
  Tag / fusion protein: tdTomato
  Cloning method: Unknown
  Sequencing primers: 5′ CMV-F; 3′ SV40pA-R
Terms and licenses: Academic/Nonprofit Terms; Industry Terms: Not Available to Industry
Depositor comments: . Excitation = 554; Emission = 581
How to cite: tdTomato-LaminB1-10 was a gift from Michael Davidson (Addgene plasmid # 58107 ; http://n2t.net/addgene:58107 ; RRID:Addgene_58107)
