>Addgene plasmid #58107 | tdTomato-LaminB1-10 | depositor partial sequence | sequence record 89242 | insert sequence
AGATCCGCTAGCGCTACCGGTCGCCACCATGGTGAGCAAGGGCGAGGAGGTCATCAAAGAGTTCATGCGC
TTCAAGGTGCGCATGGAGGGCTCCATGAACGGCCACGAGTTCGAGATCGAGGGCGAGGGCGAGGGCCGCC
CCTACGAGGGCACCCAGACCGCCAAGCTGAAGGTGACCAAGGGCGGCCCCCTGCCCTTCGCCTGGGACAT
CCTGTCCCCCCAGTTCATGTACGGCTCCAAGGCGTACGTGAAGCACCCCGCCGACATCCCCGATTACAAG
AAGCTGTCCTTCCCCGAGGGCTTCAAGTGGGAGCGCGTGATGAACTTCGAGGACGGCGGTCTGGTGACCG
TGACCCAGGACTCCTCCCTGCAGGACGGCACGCTGATCTACAAGGTGAAGATGCGCGGCACCAACTTCCC
CCCCGACGGCCCCGTAATGCAGAAGAAGACCATGGGCTGGGAGGCCTCCACCGAGCGCCTGTACCCCCGC
GACGGCGTGCTGAAGGGCGAGATCCACCAGGCCCTGAAGCTGAAGGACGGCGGCCACTACCTGGTGGAGT
TCAAGACCATCTACATGGCCAAGAAGCCCGTGCAACTGCCCGGCTACTACTACGTGGACACCAAGCTGGA
CATCACCTCCCACAACGAGGACTACACCATCGTGGAACAGTACGAGCGCTCCGAGGGCCGCCACCACCTG
TTCCTGGGGCATGGCACCGGCAGCACCGGCAGCGGCAGCTCCGGCACCGCCTCCTCCGAGGACAACAACA
TGGCCGTCATCAAAGAGTTCATGCGCTTCAAGGTGCGCATGGAGGGCTCCATGAACGGCCACGAGTTCGA
GATCGAGGGCGAGGGCGAGGGCCGCCCCTACGAGGGCACCCAGACCGCCAAGCTGAAGGTGACCAAGGGC
GGCCCCCTGCCCTTCGCCTGGGACATCCTGTCCCCCCAGTTCATGTACGGCTCCAAGGCGTACGTGAAGC
ACCCCGCCGACATCCCCGATTACAAGAAGCTGTCCTTCCCCGAGGGCTTCAAGTGGGAGCGCGTGATGAA
CTTCGAGGACGGCGGTCTGGTGACCGTGACCCAGGACTCCTCCCTGCAGGACGGCACGCTGATCTACAAG
GTGAAGATGCGCGGCACCAACTTCCCCCCCGACGGCCCCGTAATGCAGAAGAAGACCATGGGCTGGGAGG
CCTCCACCGAGCGCCTGTACCCCCGCGACGGCGTGCTGAAGGGCGAGATCCACCAGGCCCTGAAGCTGAA
GGACGGCGGCCACTACCTGGTGGAGTTCAAGACCATCTACATGGCCAAGAAGCCCGTGCAACTGCCCGGC
TACTACTACGTGGACACCAAGCTGGACATCACCTCCCACAACGAGGACTACACCATCGTGGAACAGTACG
AGCGCTCCGAGGGCCGCCACCACCTGTTCCTGTACGGCATGGACGAGCTGTACAAGTCCGGACTCAGATC
TCGAGCTCAAGCTTCGATGGCGACTGCGACCCCCGTGCCGCCGCGGATGGGCAGCCGCGCTGGCGGCCCC
ACCACGCCGCTGAGCCCCACGCGCCTGTCGCGGCTCCAGGAGAAGGAGGAGCTGCGCGAGCTCAATGACC
GGCTGGCGGTGTACATCGACAAGGTGCGCAGCCTGGAGACGGAGAACAGCGCGCTGCAGCTGCAGGTGAC
GGAGCGCGAGGAGGTGCGCGGCCGTGAGCTCACCGGCCTCAAGGCGCTCTACGAGACCGAGCTGGCCGAC
GCGCGACGCGCGCTCGACGACACGGCCCGCGAGCGCGCCAAGCTGCAGATCGAGCTGGGCAAGTGCAAGG
CGGAACACGACCAGC
