>Addgene plasmid #58107 | tdTomato-LaminB1-10 | depositor partial sequence | sequence record 89243 | insert sequence 2
AAATTTATCCGCTTGAAGAACACTTCTGAACAGGATCAACCAATGGGAGGCTGGGAGATGATCAGAAAAA
TTGGAGACACATCAGTCAGTTATAAATATACCTCAAGATATGTGCTGAAGGCAGGCCAGACTGTTACAAT
TTGGGCTGCAAACGCTGGTGTCACAGCCAGCCCCCCAACTGACCTCATCTGGAAGAACCAGAACTCGTGG
GGCACTGGCGAAGATGTGAAGGTTATATTGAAAAATTCTCAGGGAGAGGAGGTTGCTCAAAGAAGTACAG
TCTTTAAAACAACCATACCTGAAGAAGAGGAGGAGGAGGAAGAAGCAGCTGGAGTGGTTGTTGAGGAAGA
ACTTTTCCACCAGCAGGGAACCCCAAGAGCATCCAATAGAAGCTGTGCAATTATGTAGGGATCCACCGGA
T
