>Addgene plasmid #58107 | tdTomato-LaminB1-10 | addgene partial sequence | sequence record 105740 | SV40pA-R 5'-GAAATTTGTGATGCTATTGC-3'
ACAACAACAATTGCATTCATTTTATGTTTCAGGTTCAGGGGGAGGTGTGGGAGGTTTTTTAAAGCAAGTA
AAACCTCTACAAATGTGGTATGGCTGATTATGATCAGTTATCTAGATCCGGTGGATCCCTACATAATTGC
ACAGCTTCTATTGGATGCTCTTGGGGTTCCCTGCTGGTGGAAAAGTTCTTCCTCAACAACCACTCCAGCT
GCTTCTTCCTCCTCCTCCTCTTCTTCAGGTATGGTTGTTTTAAAGACTGTACTTCTTTGAGCAACCTCCT
CTCCCTGAGAATTTTTCAATATAACCTTCACATCTTCGCCAGTGCCCCACGAGTTCTGGTTCTTCCAGAT
GAGGTCAGTTGGGGGGCTGGCTGTGACACCAGCGTTTGCAGCCCAAATTGTAACAGTCTGGCCTGCCTTC
AGCACATATCTTGAGGTATATTTATAACTGACTGATGTGTCTCCAATTTTTCTGATCATCTCCCAGCCTC
CCATTGGTTGATCCTGTTCAGAAGTGTTCTTCAAGCGGATAAATTTCCCATCAACATCAATTTCTTCGAT
GCAAACATTTCCAGTGGCTGAGGCGGAATGAGAGATGCTAACACTACTACTCGCCTCTGATTCTTCCACA
TCAACCCTCTTCCGCTTTCCTCTAGTTGTACGTACACTACGACTTGAGGATGCTCGGGATACTGTCACAC
GGGAAGAAGGGCTTGGAGACAGCTTCAACCTCTCTTCTTCGCCTTCTAAGAGTTTCCTGTAAGCACTGAT
TTCCATGTCCAGGGCTAACTTTACATCAAGAAGCTGTTCATAGTCATTCAGCTGTTGCTGCATTTGATCC
CTTATTTCCGCCATCTCTCTCTCTTTGTCTGTCAGCATGCGACGAGAGTTGTCTT
