>Addgene plasmid #58107 | tdTomato-LaminB1-10 | addgene partial sequence | sequence record 106691 | CMV-F 5'-CGCAAATGGGCGGTAGGCGTG-3'
AGCAGAGCTGGGTTTAGTGAACCGTCAGATCCGCTAGCGCTACCGGTCGCCACCATGGTGAGCAAGGGCG
AGGAGGTCATCAAAGAGTTCATGCGCTTCAAGGTGCGCATGGAGGGCTCCATGAACGGCCACGAGTTCGA
GATCGAGGGCGAGGGCGAGGGCCGCCCCTACGAGGGCACCCAGACCGCCAAGCTGAAGGTGACCAAGGGC
GGCCCCCTGCCCTTCGCCTGGGACATCCTGTCCCCCCAGTTCATGTACGGCTCCAAGGCGTACGTGAAGC
ACCCCGCCGACATCCCCGATTACAAGAAGCTGTCCTTCCCCGAGGGCTTCAAGTGGGAGCGCGTGATGAA
CTTCGAGGACGGCGGTCTGGTGACCGTGACCCAGGACTCCTCCCTGCAGGACGGCACGCTGATCTACAAG
GTGAAGATGCGCGGCACCAACTTCCCCCCCGACGGCCCCGTAATGCAGAAGAAGACCATGGGCTGGGAGG
CCTCCACCGAGCGCCTGTACCCCCGCGACGGCGTGCTGAAGGGCGAGATCCACCAGGCCCTGAAGCTGAA
GGACGGCGGCCACTACCTGGTGGAGTTCAAGACCATCTACATGGCCAAGAAGCCCGTGCAACTGCCCGGC
TACTACTACGTGGACACCAAGCTGGACATCACCTCCCACAACGAGGACTACACCATCGTGGAACAGTACG
AGCGCTCCGAGGGCCGCCACCACCTGTTCCTGGGGCATGG
